>Addgene plasmid #133215 | pOPS0574 | addgene full sequence | sequence record 276390 | Addgene NGS Result
CGCTCTTGGACTCCTGTTGATAGATCCAGTAATGACCTCAGAACTCCATCTGGATTTGTTCAGAACGCTC
GGTTGCCGCCGGGCGTTTTTTATTGGTGAGAATCCAGGCAATTGTGTCTCAAAATCTCTGATGTTACATT
GCACAAGATAAAAATATATCATCATGAACAATAAAACTGTCTGCTTACATAAACAGTAATACAAGGGGTG
TTATGAGCCATATTCAGCGTGAAACGAGCTGTAGCCGTCCGCGTCTGAACAGCAACATGGATGCGGATCT
GTATGGCTATAAATGGGCGCGTGATAACGTGGGTCAGAGCGGCGCGACCATTTATCGTCTGTATGGCAAA
CCGGATGCGCCGGAACTGTTTCTGAAACATGGCAAAGGCAGCGTGGCGAACGATGTGACCGATGAAATGG
TGCGTCTGAACTGGCTGACCGAATTTATGCCGCTGCCGACCATTAAACATTTTATTCGCACCCCGGATGA
TGCGTGGCTGCTGACCACCGCGATTCCGGGCAAAACCGCGTTTCAGGTGCTGGAAGAATATCCGGATAGC
GGCGAAAACATTGTGGATGCGCTGGCCGTGTTTCTGCGTCGTCTGCATAGCATTCCGGTGTGCAACTGCC
CGTTTAACAGCGATCGTGTGTTTCGTCTGGCCCAGGCGCAGAGCCGTATGAACAACGGCCTGGTGGATGC
GAGCGATTTTGATGATGAACGTAACGGCTGGCCGGTGGAACAGGTGTGGAAAGAAATGCATAAACTGCTG
CCGTTTAGCCCGGATAGCGTGGTGACCCACGGCGATTTTAGCCTGGATAACCTGATTTTCGATGAAGGCA
AACTGATTGGCTGCATTGATGTGGGCCGTGTGGGCATTGCGGATCGTTATCAGGATCTGGCCATTCTGTG
GAACTGCCTGGGCGAATTTAGCCCGAGCCTGCAAAAACGTCTGTTTCAGAAATATGGCATTGATAATCCG
GATATGAACAAACTGCAATTTCATCTGATGCTGGATGAATTTTTCTAATAATTAATTGAACTACTTTTCC
GCTGCATAACCCTGCTTCGGGGTCATTATAGCGATTTTTTCGGTATATCCATCCTTTTTCGCACGATATA
CAGGATTTTGCCAAAGGGTTCGTGTAGACTTTCCTTGGTGTATCCAACGGCGTCAGCCGGGCAGGATAGG
TGAAGTAGGCCCACCCGCGAGCGGGTGTTCCTTCTTCACTGTCCCTTATTCGCACCTGGCGGTGCTCAAC
GGGAATCCTGCTCTGCGAGGCTGGCCGTAGGCCGGCCGCGATGCAGGTGGCTGCTGAACCCCCAGCCGGA
ACTGACCCCACAAGGCCCTAGCGTTTGCAATGCACCAGGTCATCATTGACCCAGGCGTGTTCCACCAGGC
CGCTGCCTCGCAACTCTTCGCAGGCTTCGCCGACCTGCTCGCGCCACTTCTTCACGCGGGTGGAATCCGA
TCCGCACATGAGGCGGAAGGTTTCCAGCTTGAGCGGGTACGGCTCCCGGTGCGAGCTGAAATAGTCGAAC
ATCCGTCGGGCCGTCGGCGACAGCTTGCGGTACTTCTCCCATATGAATTTCGTGTAGTGGTCGCCAGCAA
ACAGCACGACGATTTCCTCGTCGATCAGGACCTGGCAACGGGACGTTTTCTTGCCACGGTCCAGGACGCG
GAAGCGGTGCAGCAGCGACACCGATTCCAGGTGCCCAACGCGGTCGGACGTGAAGCCCATCGCCGTCGCC
TGTAGGCGCGACAGGCATTCCTCGGCCTTCGTGTAATACCGGCCATTGATCGACCAGCCCAGGTCCTGGC
AAAGCTCGTAGAACGTGAAGGTGATCGGCTCGCCGATAGGGGTGCGCTTCGCGTACTCCAACACCTGCTG
CCACACCAGTTCGTCATCGTCGGCCCGCAGCTCGACGCCGGTGTAGGTGATCTTCACGTCCTTGTTGACG
TGGAAAATGACCTTGTTTTGCAGCGCCTCGCGCGGGATTTTCTTGTTGCGCGTGGTGAACAGGGCAGAGC
GGGCCGTGTCGTTTGGCATCGCTCGCATCGTGTCCGGCCACGGCGCAATATCGAACAAGGAAAGCTGCAT
TTCCTTGATCTGCTGCTTCGTGTGTTTCAGCAACGCGGCCTGCTTGGCTTCGCTGACCTGTTTTGCCAGG
TCCTCGCCGGCGGTTTTTCGCTTCTTGGTCGTCATAGTTCCTCGCGTGTCGATGGTCATCGACTTCGCCA
AACCTGCCGCCTCCTGTTCGAGCCGACGCGAACGCTCCACGGCGGCCGATGGCGCGGGCAGGGCAGGGGG
AGCCAGTTGCACGCTGTCGCGCTCGATCTTGGCCGTAGCTTGCTGGACTATCGAGCCGACGGACTGGAAG
GTTTCGCGGGGCGCACGCATGACGGTGCGGCTTGCGATGGTTTCGGCATCCTCGGCGGAAAACCCCGCGT
CGATCAGTTCTTGCCTGTATGCCTTCCGGTCAAACGTCCGATTCATTCACCCTCCTTGCGGGATTGCCCC
GGAATTAATTCCCCGGATCGATCCGTCGATCTTGATCCCCTGCGCCATCAGATCCTTGGCGGCAAGAAAG
CCATCCAGTTTACTTTGCAGGGCTTCCCAACCTTACCAGAGGGCGCCCCAGCTGGCAATTCCGGTTCGCT
TGCTGTCCATAAAACCGCCCAGTCTAGCTATCGCCATGTAAGCCCACTGCAAGCTACCTGCTTTCTCTTT
GCGCTTGCGTTTTCCCTTGTCCAGATAGCCCAGTAGCTGACATTCATCCGGGGTCAGCACCGTTTCTGCG
GACTGGCTTTCTACGTGGCTGCCATTTTTGGGGTGAGGCCGTTCGCGGCCGAGGGGCGCAGCCCCTGGGG
GGATGGGAGGCCCGCGTTAGCGGGCCGGGAGGGTTCGAGAAGGGGGGGCACCCCCCTTCGGCGTGCGCGG
TCACGCGCACAGGGCGCAGCCCTGGTTAAAAACAAGGTTTATAAATATTGGTTTAAAAGCAGGTTAAAAG
ACAGGTTAGCGGTGGCCGAAAAACGGGCGGAAACCCTTGCAAATGCTGGATTTTCTGCCTGTGGACAGCC
CCTCAAATGTCAATAGGTGCGCCCCTCATCTGTCAGCACTCTGCCCCTCAAGTGTCAAGGATCGCGCCCC
TCATCTGTCAGTAGTCGCGCCCCTCAAGTGTCAATACCGCAGGGCACTTATCCCCAGGCTTGTCCACATC
ATCTGTGGGAAACTCGCGTAAAATCAGGCGTTTTCGCCGATTTGCGAGGCTGGCCAGCTCCACGTCGCCG
GCCGAAATCGAGCCTGCCCCTCATCTGTCAACGCCGCGCCGGGTGAGTCGGCCCCTCAAGTGTCAACGTC
CGCCCCTCATCTGTCAGTGAGGGCCAAGTTTTCCGCGAGGTATCCACAACGCCGGCGGCCCTACATGGCT
CTGCTGTAGTGAGTGGGTTGCGCTCCGGCAGCGGTCCTGATCCCCCGCAGAAAAAAAGGATCTCAAGAAG
ATCCTTTGATCTTTTCTACATTACTGCATGAGCTTGTGGAAGTGTGCTGAGCATAAATGATTCTCCTAGC
TGTTCTTTGGGTAAGTACGCCATCAGGACGTTGTGAGTGGCGCGATTTTTAGCGGCTGAAATCAGCCCTT
GAGCCTGTCGGCAAGTCGCGTCATGAGGTCCATGCGCTCATGCAGGATCGCCACGACCAACGCGGGTTCG
CCCGCACGCGGCAGGCAAAAAACGTAGTGGTGTTCGCAGCGGGCCATCCGCAGCGCGGGAAAGAGTTCGC
TCATGTCCTTAAACGGGCCTTCGCCGGCGGCAAGCCTGGCTATGCCCTGTTCCAGCTTAGCGATATAGCG
GCGCACCTGCGCCGCGCCCCACTCCCGGCGCGTGTAGCGGATGATGCCGCGTAGATCGGCTTCGGCCTCA
GCCGTGAGGATGTAGGCCGTCAAGCGCGATCCCCGCTGAGTTCTTCATCAAGAATTTCGCCGACGCTCTT
GGTGGACACCTTGCCGGCAAGCCCATCGTTGATGCGGTTCCCCAGCATGGTTTTCAGTTCCTGCCATGCC
TGATCGGCATCAGCGTCACCGGGGAACAGACGTTCGAGGGCGTATTGCTTAATGGTCTTGCCCTGCAAGG
CGGCCAGGGCTTTCAGGCTCTGGTGCTGCTGGTCCGTCATGTCGATTGTCAGGCGGCTCATTGGATAACC
TCCATAAAATACACGTAACCACATTAGCACATATGTGGGCGTGAGGCTACAGCGCGAGGCGCATTAAGGT
CGGGAAAATGCGCTAGGCGCATTTAAATTGCGTATTGCTGTAATGCGCCATGCCGGCTAGACTAGGCCCA
AATGGGTATACCCAATTTGACCAAGGGGGACGCGATGAGGGCGGCCAAGCACTACCGACAACTTCTATCC
ATCGACTTCAACATCGAGGCGCTGGCCTTCGTGCCTGGACCCGACGGCACACGCGGCCGGCGCATCCACG
TCCTGGGGCGCGAGGTCCGCGACCGGCCCGGCCTGGTCGAGTACCTTTCGCCGGCGTTCGGCTCGCGGGT
GGCGCTGGACGGCTACTGCAAGGCCAATTTCGATGCAGTGCTGCACCTGGCGTACCCCGATCATCAGCAA
TGGGGCCACGCATGAAGCGCCGAAGCTACGCCATGCTGCGCGCCGCTGCCGCGCTGGCCGTCCTGGTCGT
TGCCTCGCCGGCATGGGCCGAGCTGCGCGGCGAGGTCGTGCGCATCATCGACGGCGACACCATCGACGTG
CTGGTAGACAAGCAGCCGGTGCGCGTGCGCCTGGTGGACATTGACGCGCCGGAAAAGCGGCAAGCCTTCG
GCGAACGTGCGCGCCAGGCGCTGGCCGGCATGGTGTTCCGCCGGCACGTCCTGGTCGACGAGAAGGACAC
CGACCGTTACGGCCGCACGCTGGGCACCGTCTGGGTCAACATGGAGCTGGCCAGCCGGCCGCCGCAGCCG
CGCAACGTCAACGCCGCGATGGTTCACCAGGGCATGGCGTGGGCCTATCGCTTCCACGGCCGCGCGGCCG
ACCCTGAAATGCTGCGGCTCGAACAGGAGGCGCGAGGCAAGCGCGTCGGCCTCTGGTCCGATCCGCACGC
CGTCGAGCCGTGGAAATGGCGACGCGAGAGCAACAACCGGAGGGACGAAGGTTGAAGGTCGCCCGCATCT
ACCTGCGCGCCAGTACGGACGAGCAGAATCTTGAACGCCAGGAGAGCCTTGTAGCGGCCACGCGGGCCGC
CGGGTACTACGTCGCCGGCATCTACCGCGAGAAGGCGTCCGGCGCACGCGCCGACCGGCCCGAGCTGCTG
CGCATGATCGCGGACCTGCAACCTGGTGAAGTCGTCGTTGCGGAGAAGATCGACCGCATCAGCCGCTTGC
CGTTGGCCGAGGCCGAGCGCCTGGTTGCGTCGATCCGGGCCAAAGGGGCCAAGCTGGCCGTGCCTGGCGT
GGTGGACCTGTCGGAGCTGGCCGCCGAGGCGAACGGAGTGGCGAAAATCGTTCTGGAATCCGTCCAGGAC
ATGCTTTTGAAGCTCGCCTTGCAGATGGCCCGCGACGACTACGAGGATCGGCGCGAGCGTCAACGTCAGG
GTGTCCAGTTGGCGAAGGCCGCCGGCCGCTACACCGGCCGCAAACGTGACGCCGGCATGCACGACCGCAT
CATCACGCTTCGCTCCGGCGGATCGAGCATTGCCAAGACGGCCAAGCTGGTCGGATGCAGCCCGAGCCAG
GTCAAACGAGTGTGGGCGGCCTGGAACGCGCAGCAGCAAAAATAAAGCCGGGCAGTGCCCGGCTTTTCTC
ACCTTTTCGCGTCCCGCAGGGCCGCTGCGAGCGCCCTACCTAGATCCTCGCTTTCCCCCTCGGTGTAGTC
CGGCCAGGGCACGAAGGGCGCGGATGCGAACCTGTTGAGCAGGTCAGATCTAGGGCGGCGGATTTGTCCT
ACTCAGGAGAGCGTTCACCGACAAACAACAGATAAAACGAAAGGCCCAGTCTTTCGACTGAGCCTTTCGT
TTTATTTGATGCCTGCCGAATTCGGATCCGGAGCTCGACACGACATTGTCGTCACCTTTGTCGGGTCCGC
GACAAGCTTTTTGTTCCTCGATCCCGTATGTTTTCGCCTAAATATCTGAAACAGCAGCAAATTATTTTTC
GTTAGCTCAATCGGCCCACTTGGCACGAGTCTTGAAATTTATTGCGAGGCGGCGGAGCTGCCGGCCGCAT
CCGTGCGGCATAACCACGGTTGTGAACAAATGAAGGAAGGCCAAATGCGTAAAGGCGAAGAGCTGTTCAC
TGGTGTCGTCCCTATTCTGGTGGAACTGGATGGTGATGTCAACGGTCATAAGTTTTCCGTGCGTGGCGAG
GGTGAAGGTGACGCAACTAATGGTAAACTGACGCTGAAGTTCATCTGTACTACTGGTAAACTGCCGGTAC
CTTGGCCGACTCTGGTAACGACGCTGACTTATGGTGTTCAGTGCTTTGCTCGTTATCCGGACCATATGAA
GCAGCATGACTTCTTCAAGTCCGCCATGCCGGAAGGCTATGTGCAGGAACGCACGATTTCCTTTAAGGAT
GACGGCACGTACAAAACGCGTGCGGAAGTGAAATTTGAAGGCGATACCCTGGTAAACCGCATTGAGCTGA
AAGGCATTGACTTTAAAGAAGATGGCAATATCCTGGGCCATAAGCTGGAATACAATTTTAACAGCCACAA
TGTTTACATCACCGCCGATAAACAAAAAAATGGCATTAAAGCGAATTTTAAAATTCGCCACAACGTTGAG
GATGGCAGCGTGCAGCTGGCTGATCACTACCAGCAAAACACTCCAATCGGTGATGGTCCTGTTCTGCTGC
CAGACAATCACTATCTGAGCACGCAAAGCGTTCTGTCTAAAGATCCGAACGAGAAACGCGATCATATGGT
TCTGCTGGAGTTCGTAACCGCAGCGGGCATCACGCATGGTATGGATGAACTGTACAAATGAGCTTGTTCT
CTTCTCGCGTTTTACAACGTCGTGACTGGG
Features (pLannotate 1.2.2; 14 found; start..end, strand, type, name):
      9..103     +  terminator     lambda t0 terminator: transcription terminator from phage lambda
    213..1025    +  CDS            aphA1: KKA1_ECOLX - Also known as nptI. Protein inferred from homology: Swiss-Prot protein existence level 3. Resistance to kanamycin and structurally-related aminoglycosides, including amikacin. From Escherichia coli.
   1179..1287    +  oriT           oriT: incP origin of transfer
   1348..2496    -  CDS            trfA: trans-acting replication protein that binds to and activates oriV
   2548..2829    -  CDS            tnpA (fragment): TN5P_ECOLX - Also known as tnp. Experimental evidence at protein level: Swiss-Prot protein existence level 1. Mediates transposition of transposon Tn5 by a 'cut and paste' mechanism. First, the monomeric transposase binds the 19 bp inverted DNA repeats flanking the transposon. Then, dimerization of the DNA- bound transposase creates a synaptic DNA complex. After nicking of the first DNA strand, excision of the transposon proceeds through a series of intermediates. The transposase then mediates the insertion of the transposon at a new site by strand transfer. The activity of the wild- type tran
   2889..3420    -  rep_origin     oriV: incP origin of replication
   3476..3511    -  rep_origin     CloDF13 ori (fragment): Plasmids containing the CloDF13 (CDF) origin of replication can be propagated in E. coli cells that contain additional plasmids with compatible origins.
   3635..3943    -  CDS            parE: PARE_ECOLX - Experimental evidence at protein level: Swiss-Prot protein existence level 1. Toxin component of a type II toxin-antitoxin (TA) system involved in plasmid partition. Acts by inhibiting DNA gyrase, converting supercoiled plasmid DNA into a singly cleaved linear form in an ATP-dependent fashion. To do so it probably interacts with one of the gyrase subunits. Gyrase inhibition is prevented by antitoxin ParD, and is reversed in vitro by incubation with ParD. In cells that have lost the plasmid filamentation and growth inhibition occur; this is suppressed when ParD is supplied in trans
   3943..4191    -  CDS            parD: PARD_ECOLX - Experimental evidence at protein level: Swiss-Prot protein existence level 1. Antitoxin component of a type II toxin-antitoxin (TA) system involved in plasmid partition. Inhibits the anti-DNA gyrase activity of toxin ParE; reverses and restores gyrase catalytic activity in vitro. The parDE operon alone is capable of stabilizing an RK2-derived minireplicon under defined growth conditions in several different Gram- negative bacteria. It does so by the post-segregational killing (PSK) of plasmid-free cells, also referred to as a plasmid addiction system. Binds its own promoter, autor
   4320..5162    +  CDS            parB: PARB4_ECOLX - Protein predicted: Swiss-Prot protein existence level 4. Involved in plasmid partition. From Escherichia coli.
   5126..5782    +  CDS            parA: PARA4_ECOLX - Protein inferred from homology: Swiss-Prot protein existence level 3. Involved in plasmid partition. From Escherichia coli.
   5942..6028    -  terminator     rrnB T1 terminator: Escherichia coli rrnB; transcription terminator T1 from the E. coli rrnB gene
   6275..6988    +  CDS            superfolder GFP: GFP variant that folds robustly even when fused to poorly folded proteins (Pédelacq et al., 2006)
   7008..7030    +  CDS            lacZα (fragment): LacZα fragment of β-galactosidase; lacZ fragment
