[The description below was written by a language model from this plasmid's Addgene catalogue record and pLannotate feature annotations shown in this document.]
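Description:
pOPS0574 is a low-copy, broad-host-range bacterial reporter plasmid built on the pOGG026 backbone by Golden Gate assembly of domesticated modules, and it is one member of a barcoded "Plasmid-ID" set. The backbone carries an RK2/IncP-type replication system, with oriV and the trans-acting initiator gene trfA, which allows maintenance in diverse Gram-negative bacteria. An incP oriT lets the plasmid be mobilised by conjugation from a donor strain that supplies the transfer functions, consistent with the recorded ST18 host. Selection is by kanamycin resistance (aphA1/nptI). Stable inheritance without antibiotic is supported by the RK2 par region: the parDE toxin–antitoxin pair kills plasmid-free segregants, and parA and parB are annotated as partition functions. The lambda t0 and rrnB T1 terminators are also annotated in the backbone. Small annotated fragments of the Tn5 transposase gene, the CloDF13 origin and lacZα appear to be cloning remnants rather than functional parts.

The payload combines three modules. A promoter module, PsNifH, sits upstream of superfolder GFP; this promoter is listed in the catalogue entry but is not annotated in the feature table. A terminator module contains a unique 12-nucleotide barcode next to a universal primer binding site. According to the depositor, the barcode is the only difference between this plasmid and its siblings in the kit. Because nifH promoters are active under nitrogen-fixing conditions, sfGFP fluorescence should report nitrogen fixation activity. The barcode, amplified from the shared primer site, allows individual tagged strains to be identified and counted in mixed populations. The associated publication used this approach to measure rhizobial competitiveness for nodule occupancy and N2 fixation in legume nodules at the same time.
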