Addgene plasmid #133215: pOPS0574
Purpose: Reporter plasmid with a 12-nucleotide specific "barcode" sequence. This plasmid is not available as an individual bacterial stab, but can be requested as part of the Plasmid-ID Kit (Kit #1000000168 ).
Depositing lab: Philip Poole. Depositing organization: University of Oxford. Publication: Optimizing Rhizobium-legume symbioses by simultaneous measurement of rhizobial competitiveness and N2 fixation in nodules. Mendoza-Suarez MA, Geddes BA, Sanchez-Canizares C, Ramirez-Gonzalez RH, Kirchhelle C, Jorrin B, Poole PS. Proc Natl Acad Sci U S A. 2020 May 5;117(18):9822-9831. doi: 10.1073/pnas.1921225117. Epub 2020 Apr 21. PubMed 32317381.
Backbone
  Vector backbone: pOGG026 (Addgene ID 113992)
  Vector type: Bacterial Expression
Growth in bacteria
  Bacterial resistance: Kanamycin, 50 μg/mL
  Growth temperature: 37°C
  Growth strain: ST18 (S17 delta pir delta hemA)
  Copy number: Low Copy
Gene/Insert
  Gene/Insert name: PU module (PsNifH from pOGG043), SC module (sfGFP from pOGG037), and T module (GTTCTCTTCTCG and universal primer binding site)
  Species: Synthetic
  Mutation: Domesticated for Golden Gate cloning
  Cloning method: Unknown
Terms and licenses: Academic/Nonprofit Terms; Industry Terms: Not Available to Industry
Depositor comments: The only difference is the sequence: GTTCTCTTCTCG . Please note that this plasmid may require a unique bacterial strain, so make sure to confirm that you can also obtain the appropriate growth strain. Please contact us or contact our distributors if you have any questions. This plasmid is not available as an individual bacterial stab, but can be requested as part of the Plasmid-ID Kit (Kit #1000000168 ).
How to cite: pOPS0574 was a gift from Philip Poole (Addgene plasmid # 133215)
